>Addgene plasmid #246651 | R929-X81-566 | addgene full sequence | sequence record 492320 | Addgene NGS Result
TTAATACGACTCACTATAGGGGAATTGTGAGCGGATAACAATTCCCCTCTAGAAATAATTTTGTTTAACT
TTAAGAAGGAGATATACATATGAGATCCCATCACCATCACCATCACGGCAAAATCGAAGAAGGTAAACTG
GTAATCTGGATTAACGGCGATAAAGGCTATAACGGTCTCGCTGAAGTCGGTAAGAAATTCGAGAAAGATA
CCGGAATTAAAGTCACCGTTGAGCATCCGGATAAACTGGAAGAGAAATTCCCACAGGTTGCGGCAACTGG
CGATGGCCCTGACATTATCTTCTGGGCACACGACCGCTTTGGTGGCTACGCTCAATCTGGCCTGTTGGCT
GAAATCACCCCGGACAAAGCGTTCCAGGACAAGCTGTATCCGTTTACCTGGGATGCCGTACGTTACAACG
GCAAGCTGATTGCTTACCCGATCGCTGTTGAAGCGTTATCGCTGATTTATAACAAAGATCTGCTGCCGAA
CCCGCCAAAAACCTGGGAAGAGATCCCGGCGCTGGATAAAGAACTGAAAGCGAAAGGTAAGAGCGCGCTG
ATGTTCAACCTGCAAGAACCGTACTTCACCTGGCCGCTGATTGCTGCTGACGGGGGTTATGCGTTCAAGT
ATGAAAACGGCAAGTACGACATTAAAGACGTGGGCGTGGATAACGCTGGCGCGAAAGCGGGTCTGACCTT
CCTGGTTGACCTGATTAAAAACAAACACATGAATGCAGACACCGATTACTCCATCGCAGAAGCTGCCTTT
AATAAAGGCGAAACAGCGATGACCATCAACGGCCCGTGGGCATGGTCCAACATCGACACCAGCAAAGTGA
ATTATGGTGTAACGGTACTGCCGACCTTCAAGGGTCAACCATCCAAACCGTTCGTTGGCGTGCTGAGCGC
AGGTATTAACGCCGCCAGTCCGAACAAAGAGCTGGCAAAAGAGTTCCTCGAAAACTATCTGCTGACTGAT
GAAGGTCTGGAAGCGGTTAATAAAGACAAACCGCTGGGTGCCGTAGCGCTGAAGTCTTACGAGGAAGAGT
TGGCGAAAGATCCACGTATTGCCGCCACCATGGAAAACGCCCAGAAAGGTGAAATCATGCCGAACATCCC
GCAGATGTCCGCTTTCTGGTATGCCGTGCGTACTGCGGTGATCAACGCCGCCAGCGGTCGTCAGACTGTC
GATGAAGCCCTGAAAGACGCGCAGACTAATTCGGGATCTGATATCACAAGTTTGTACAAAAAAGTTGGCG
AGAATCTGTACTTCCAAGGTATGACCGAATACAAACTGGTTGTTGTCGGTGCGGGCGATGTGGGTAAGAG
CGCACTGACGATCCAGCTGATCCAGAATCATTTCGTGGACGAATACGATCCGACGATCGAAGATAGCTAT
CGTAAACAAGTTGTCATCGATGGCGAAACCTGTCTGCTGGACATCCTGGATACCGCCGGTCAGGAGGAGT
ATTCCGCAATGCGTGACCAGTACATGCGCACTGGCGAGGGTTTTCTGTGCGTATTCGCGATTAACAACAC
GAAAAGCTTTGAAGATATTCACCAGTATCGTGAGCAAATCAAGCGCGTCAAAGACAGCGACGACGTGCCG
ATGGTCCTGGTTGGTAACAAATGTGACCTGGCTGCGCGTACCGTTGAGAGCCGTCAGGCACAAGACCTGG
CCCGTAGCTATGGCATTCCGTACATTGAAACCAGCGCGAAAACCCGCCAGGGCGTGGAAGATGCGTTCTA
CACGCTGGTGCGCGAGATTCGTCAACACAAGTTGCGTTAATCAACTTTCTTGTACAAAGTGGTGATATCG
CTAGCTAGATAGCTAGAAGCTTGCGGCCGCACAGCTGTATACACGTGCAAGCCAGCCAGAACTCGCTCCT
GAAGACCCAGAGGATCTCGAGCACCACCACCACCACCACTAATGTTAATTAAGTTGGGCGTTCCTAGGCT
GATAAAACAGAATTTGCCTGGCGGCAGTAGCGCGGTGGTCCCACCTGACCCCATGCCGAACTCAGAAGTG
AAACGCCGTAGCGCCGATGGTAGTGTGGGGTCTCCCCATGCGAGAGTAGGGAACTGCCAGGCATCAAATA
AAACGAAAGGCTCAGTCGAAAGACTGGGCCTTTCGTTTTATCTGTTGTTTGTCGGTGAACGCTCTCCTGA
GTAGGACAAATCCGCCGGGAGCGGATTTGAACGTTGCGAAGCAACGGCCCGGAGGGTGGCGGGCAGGACG
CCCGCCATAAACTGCCAGGCATCAAATTAAGCAGAAGGCCATCCTGACGGATGGCCTTTTTGCGTTTCTA
CAAACTCTTTTGTTTATTTTTCTAAATACATTCAAATATGTATCCGCTGAGCAATAACTAGCATAACCCC
TTGGGGCCTCTAAACGGGTCTTGAGGGGTTTTTTGCTGAAAGGAGGAACTATATCCGGATTGGCGAATGG
G
[124 nt withheld, positions 2452-2575]
C
[91 nt withheld, positions 2577-2667]
A
[49 nt withheld, positions 2669-2717]
CCTTTGACGTTGGAGTCCACGTTCTTT
[37 nt withheld, positions 2745-2781]
ACCCTATCTCGGTCTATTCTTTTGATTTATAAGGGATTTTGCCGATTTCGGCCTATTGGTTAAAAAATGA
GCTGATTTAACAAAAATTTAACGCGAATTTTAACAAAATATTAACGTTTACAATTTCTGGCGGCACGATG
GCATGAGATTATCAAAAAGGATCTTCACCTAGATCCTTTTAAATTAAAAATGAAGTTTTAAATCAATCTA
AAGTATATATGAGTAAACTTGGTCTGACAGTTACCAATGCTTAATCAGTGAGGCACCTATCTCAGCGATC
TGTCTATTTCGTTCATCCATAGTTGCCTGACTCCCCGTCGTGTAGATAACTACGATACGGGAGGGCTTAC
CATCTGGCCCCAGTGCTGCAATGATACCGCGAGACCCACGCTCACCGGCTCCAGATTTATCAGCAATAAA
CCAGCCAGCCGGAAGGGCCGAGCGCAGAAGTGGTCCTGCAACTTTATCCGCCTCCATCCAGTCTATTAAT
TGTTGCCGGGAAGCTAGAGTAAGTAGTTCGCCAGTTAATAGTTTGCGCAACGTTGTTGCCATTGCTACAG
GCATCGTGGTGTCACGCTCGTCGTTTGGTATGGCTTCATTCAGCTCCGGTTCCCAACGATCAAGGCGAGT
TACATGATCCCCCATGTTGTGCAAAAAAGCGGTTAGCTCCTTCGGTCCTCCGATCGTTGTCAGAAGTAAG
TTGGCCGCAGTGTTATCACTCATGGTTATGGCAGCACTGCATAATTCTCTTACTGTCATGCCATCCGTAA
GATGCTTTTCTGTGACTGGTGAGTACTCAACCAAGTCATTCTGAGAATAGTGTATGCGGCGACCGAGTTG
CTCTTGCCCGGCGTCAATACGGGATAATACCGCGCCACATAGCAGAACTTTAAAAGTGCTCATCATTGGA
AAACGTTCTTCGGGGCGAAAACTCTCAAGGATCTTACCGCTGTTGAGATCCAGTTCGATGTAACCCACTC
GTGCACCCAACTGATCTTCAGCATCTTTTACTTTCACCAGCGTTTCTGGGTGAGCAAAAACAGGAAGGCA
AAATGCCGCAAAAAAGGGAATAAGGGCGACACGGAAATGTTGAATACTCATACTCTTCCTTTTTCAATCA
TGATTGAAGCATTTATCAGGGTTATTGTCTCATGAGCGGATACATATTTGAATGTATTTAGAAAAATAAA
CAAATAGGTCATGACCAAAATCCCTTAACGTGAGTTTTCGTTCCACTGAGCGTCAGACCCCGTAGAAAAG
ATCAAAGGATCTTCTTGAGATCCTTTTTTTCTGCGCGTAATCTGCTGCTTGCAAACAAAAAAACCACCGC
TACCAGCGGTGGTTTGTTTGCCGGATCAAGAGCTACCAACTCTTTTTCCGAAGGTAACTGGCTTCAGCAG
AGCGCAGATACCAAATACTGTCCTTCTAGTGTAGCCGTAGTTAGGCCACCACTTCAAGAACTCTGTAGCA
CCGCCTACATACCTCGCTCTGCTAATCCTGTTACCAGTGGCTGCTGCCAGTGGCGATAAGTCGTGTCTTA
CCGGGTTGGACTCAAGACGATAGTTACCGGATAAGGCGCAGCGGTCGGGCTGAACGGGGGGTTCGTGCAC
ACAGCCCAGCTTGGAGCGAACGACCTACACCGAACTGAGATACCTACAGCGTGAGCTATGAGAAAGCGCC
ACGCTTCCCGAAGGGAGAAAGGCGGACAGGTATCCGGTAAGCGGCAGGGTCGGAACAGGAGAGCGCACGA
GGGAGCTTCCAGGGGGAAACGCCTGGTATCTTTATAGTCCTGTCGGGTTTCGCCACCTCTGACTTGAGCG
TCGATTTTTGTGATGCTCGTCAGGGGGGCGGAGCCTATGGAAAAACGCCAGCAACGCGGCCTTTTTACGG
TTCCTGGCCTTTTGCTGGCCTTTTGCTCACATGTTCTTTCCTGCGTTATCCCCTGATTCTGTGGATAACC
GTATTACCGCCTTTGAGTGAGCTGATACCGCTCGCCGCAGCCGAACGACCGAGCGCAGCGAGTCAGTGAG
CGAGGAAGCGGAAGAGCGCCTGATGCGGTATTTTCTCCTTACGCATCTGTGCGGTATTTCACACCGCAAT
GGTGCACTCTCAGTACAATCTGCTCTGATGCCGCATAGTTAAGCCAGTATACACTCCGCTATCGCTACGT
GACTGGGTCATGGCTGCGCCCCGACACCCGCCAACACCCGCTGACGCGCCCTGACGGGCTTGTCTGCTCC
CGGCATCCGCTTACAGACAAGCTGTGACCGTCTCCGGGAGCTGCATGTGTCAGAGGTTTTCACCGTCATC
ACCGAAACGCGCGAGGCAGCTGCGGTAAAGCTCATCAGCGTGGTCGTGAAGCGATTCACAGATGTCTGCC
TGTTCATCCGCGTCCAGCTCGTTGAGTTTCTCCAGAAGCGTTAATGTCTGGCTTCTGATAAAGCGGGCCA
TGTTAAGGGCGGTTTTTTCCTGTTTGGTCACTGATGCCTCCGTGTAAGGGGGATTTCTGTTCATGGGGGT
AATGATACCGATGAAACGAGAGAGGATGCTCACGATACGGGTTACTGATGATGAACATGCCCGGTTACTG
GAACGTTGTGAGGGTAAACAACTGGCGGTATGGATGCGGCGGGACCAGAGAAAAATCACTCAGGGTCAAT
GCCAGCGCTTCGTTAATACAGATGTAGGTGTTCCACAGGGTAGCCAGCAGCATCCTGCGATGCAGATCCG
GAACATAATGGTGCAGGGCGCTGACTTCCGCGTTTCCAGACTTTACGAAACACGGAAACCGAAGACCATT
CATGTTGTTGCTCAGGTCGCAGACGTTTTGCAGCAGCAGTCGCTTCACGTTCGCTCGCGTATCGGTGATT
CATTCTGCTAACCAGTAAGGCAACCCCGCCAGCCTAGCCGGGTCCTCAACGACAGGAGCACGATCATGCT
AGTCATGCCCCGCGCCCACCGGAAGGAGCTGACTGGGTTGAAGGCTCTCAAGGGCATCGGTCGAGATCCC
GGTGCCTAATGAGTGAGCTAACTTACATTAATTGCGTTGCGCTCACTGCCCGCTTTCCAGTCGGGAAACC
TGTCGTGCCAGCTGCATTAATGAATCGGCCAACGCGCGGGGAGAGGCGGTTTGCGTATTGGGCGCCAGGG
TGGTTTTTCTTTTCACCAGTGAGACGGGCAACAGCTGATTGCCCTTCACCGCCTGGCCCTGAGAGAGTTG
CAGCAAGCGGTCCACGCTGGTTTGCCCCAGCAGGCGAAAATCCTGTTTGATGGTGGTTAACGGCGGGATA
TAACATGAGCTGTCTTCGGTATCGTCGTATCCCACTACCGAGATGTCCGCACCAACGCGCAGCCCGGACT
CGGTAATGGCGCGCATTGCGCCCAGCGCCATCTGATCGTTGGCAACCAGCATCGCAGTGGGAACGATGCC
CTCATTCAGCATTTGCATGGTTTGTTGAAAACCGGACATGGCACTCCAGTCGCCTTCCCGTTCCGCTATC
GGCTGAATTTGATTGCGAGTGAGATATTTATGCCAGCCAGCCAGACGCAGACGCGCCGAGACAGAACTTA
ATGGGCCCGCTAACAGCGCGATTTGCTGGTGACCCAATGCGACCAGATGCTCCACGCCCAGTCGCGTACC
GTCTTCATGGGAGAAAATAATACTGTTGATGGGTGTCTGGTCAGAGACATCAAGAAATAACGCCGGAACA
TTAGTGCAGGCAGCTTCCACAGCAATGGCATCCTGGTCATCCAGCGGATAGTTAATGATCAGCCCACTGA
CGCGTTGCGCGAGAAGATTGTGCACCGCCGCTTTACAGGCTTCGACGCCGCTTCGTTCTACCATCGACAC
CACCACGCTGGCACCCAGTTGATCGGCGCGAGATTTAATCGCCGCGACAATTTGCGACGGCGCGTGCAGG
GCCAGACTGGAGGTGGCAACGCCAATCAGCAACGACTGTTTGCCCGCCAGTTGTTGTGCCACGCGGTTGG
GAATGTAATTCAGCTCCGCCATCGCCGCTTCCACTTTTTCCCGCGTTTTCGCAGAAACGTGGCTGGCCTG
GTTCACCACGCGGGAAACGGTCTGATAAGAGACACCGGCATACTCTGCGACATCGTATAACGTTACTGGT
TTCACATTCACCACCCTGAATTGACTCTCTTCCGGGCGCTATCATGCCATACCGCGAAAGGTTTTGCGCC
ATTCGATGGTGTCCGGGATCTCGACGCTCTCCCTTATGCGACTCCTGCATTAGGAAGCAGCCCAGTAGTA
GGTTGAGGCCGTTGAGCACCGCCGCCGCAAGGAATGGTGCATGCAAGGAGATGGCGCCCAACAGTCCCCC
GGCCACGGGGCCTGCCACCATACCCACGCCGAAACAAGCGCTCATGAGCCCGAAGTGGCGAGCCCGATCT
TCCCCATCGGTGATGTCGGCGATATAGGCGCCAGCAACCGCACCTGTGGCGCCGGTGATGCCGGCCACGA
TGCGTCCGGCGTAGAGGATCGAGATCGATCTCGATCCCGCGAAA
Features (pLannotate 1.2.2; 26 found; start..end, strand, type, name):
      2..20      +  promoter       T7 promoter: promoter for bacteriophage T7 RNA polymerase
     21..45      +  protein_bind   lac operator: The lac repressor binds to the lac operator to inhibit transcription in E. coli. This inhibition can be relieved by adding lactose or isopropyl-β-D-thiogalactopyranoside (IPTG). lac repressor encoded by lacI
     60..82      +  RBS            RBS: efficient ribosome binding site from bacteriophage T7 gene 10 (Olins and Rangwala, 1989)
     99..116     +  CDS            7xHis (fragment): 6xHis affinity tag
    120..1217    +  CDS            MBP: maltose binding protein from E. coli; malE (mutated); This version of the gene does not encode a signal sequence, so MBP will remain in the cytosol.
   1237..1254    +  protein_bind   attB1 (fragment): mutant version of attB; core recombination site for the Gateway® BP reaction BP Clonase™
   1281..1787    +  CDS            HRAS (fragment): RASH_HUMAN - Also known as HRAS1. Experimental evidence at protein level: Swiss-Prot protein existence level 1. Involved in the activation of Ras protein signal transduction (PubMed:22821884). Ras proteins bind GDP/GTP and possess intrinsic GTPase activity (PubMed:12740440, PubMed:14500341, PubMed:9020151). From Homo sapiens (Human).
   1795..1812    -  protein_bind   attB2 (fragment): mutant version of attB; core recombination site for the Gateway® BP reaction BP Clonase™
   1912..1929    +  CDS            9xHis (fragment): 9xHis affinity tag
   1976..2091    +  ncRNA          5S rRNA: Accession: RF00001 - 5S ribosomal RNA
   2095..2181    +  terminator     rrnB T1 terminator: Escherichia coli rrnB; transcription terminator T1 from the E. coli rrnB gene
   2273..2300    +  terminator     rrnB T2 terminator: transcription terminator T2 from the E. coli rrnB gene
   2319..2358    +  promoter       AmpR promoter (fragment): bla
   2368..2415    +  terminator     T7 terminator: transcription terminator for bacteriophage T7 RNA polymerase
   2452..2907    +  rep_origin     f1 ori (sequence partly withheld): f1 bacteriophage origin of replication; arrow indicates direction of (+) strand synthesis
   3022..3882    -  CDS            AmpR: β-lactamase; bla; confers resistance to ampicillin, carbenicillin, and related antibiotics
   3883..3975    -  promoter       AmpR promoter: bla
   4056..4644    +  rep_origin     ori: high-copy-number ColE1/pMB1/pBR322/pUC origin of replication
   4830..4969    -  misc_feature   bom: basis of mobility region from pBR322
   5071..5262    -  CDS            rop: Rop protein, which maintains plasmids at low copy number; rop
   5279..5659    +  CDS            YPB1_ECOLX: Protein predicted: Swiss-Prot protein existence level 4. From Escherichia coli.
   5721..5785    -  CDS            TcR (fragment): tetracycline efflux protein; tet; confers resistance to tetracycline
   5800..5821    -  protein_bind   CAP binding site: CAP binding activates transcription in the presence of cAMP. E. coli catabolite activator protein
   5834..6916    -  CDS            lacI: lac repressor; lacI; The lac repressor binds to the lac operator to inhibit transcription in E. coli. This inhibition can be relieved by adding lactose or isopropyl-β-D-thiogalactopyranoside (IPTG).
   6917..6994    -  promoter       lacI promoter: lacI
   7002..7281    -  CDS            TcR (fragment): tetracycline efflux protein; tet; confers resistance to tetracycline
