[The description below was written by a language model from this plasmid's Addgene catalogue record and pLannotate feature annotations shown in this document.]
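Description:
R929-X81-566 is a bacterial expression plasmid built on the pDest-566 Gateway destination backbone, designed to produce a His6-MBP-tev-tagged fragment of human HRAS (residues 1-169) carrying the G13D substitution. The sequenced record is 7,305 nt. The plasmid is propagated in E. coli under ampicillin selection (β-lactamase with its own promoter) and replicates from a ColE1/pMB1-type origin. The catalogue lists it as high copy, although the feature table also shows the pBR322-derived bom region and a rop gene, which normally moderates copy number. An f1 origin and remnants of a tetracycline resistance gene are also present as backbone carry-over.

Expression is driven by a T7 promoter controlled by an adjacent lac operator, with the T7 gene 10 ribosome binding site. The plasmid-borne lacI gene supplies repressor, so transcription is IPTG-inducible in hosts that provide T7 RNA polymerase. The open reading frame begins with a His tag followed by a signal-sequence-free maltose binding protein, which stays cytosolic and serves as both a solubility enhancer and an affinity handle. An attB1 site left by Gateway recombination links MBP to the HRAS coding segment, which is followed by attB2. The insert name indicates a TEV protease site upstream of HRAS for tag removal, though it is not separately annotated. Downstream lie rrnB T1/T2 and T7 terminators.

The catalogue's Entrez Gene field points to KRAS, but both the insert name and the sequence annotation identify the gene as HRAS. The construct is intended for recombinant production of this truncated mutant RAS protein; the associated publication concerns producing RAS protein for biophysical studies.
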