Addgene plasmid #246651: R929-X81-566
Purpose: Bacterial protein expression of His6-MBP-tev-Hs.HRAS(1-169) G13D
Depositing lab: Dominic Esposito. Depositing organization: Frederick National Laboratory. Publication: Farnesylated and methylated KRAS4b: high yield production of protein suitable for biophysical studies of prenylated protein-lipid interactions. Gillette WK, Esposito D, Abreu Blanco M, Alexander P, Bindu L, Bittner C, Chertov O, Frank PH, Grose C, Jones JE, Meng Z, Perkins S, Van Q, Ghirlando R, Fivash M, Nissley DV, McCormick F, Holderfield M, Stephen AG. Sci Rep. 2015 Nov 2;5:15916. doi: 10.1038/srep15916. PubMed 26522388.
Backbone
  Vector backbone: pDest-566
  Backbone size w/o insert (bp): 6800
  Vector type: Bacterial Expression
Growth in bacteria
  Bacterial resistance: Ampicillin, 100 μg/mL
  Growth temperature: 37°C
  Growth strain: DH5alpha
  Copy number: High Copy
Gene/Insert
  Gene/Insert name: His6-MBP-tev-Hs.HRAS(1-169) G13D
  Species: H. sapiens (human)
  Mutation: G13D
  Entrez Gene: KRAS (a.k.a. 'C-K-RAS, C-K-RAS, CFC2, K-RAS2A, K-RAS2B, K-RAS4A, K-RAS4B, K-Ras, K-Ras 2, KI-RAS, KRAS1, KRAS2, NS, NS3, OES, RALD, RASK2, c-Ki-ras, c-Ki-ras2)
  Tag / fusion protein: His6-MBP (N terminal on insert)
  Cloning method: Gateway Cloning
Terms and licenses: Academic/Nonprofit Terms; Industry Terms: Not Available to Industry
How to cite: R929-X81-566 was a gift from Dominic Esposito (Addgene plasmid # 246651 ; http://n2t.net/addgene:246651 ; RRID:Addgene_246651)
